Addgene plasmid #13443: PGKneolox2DTA
Depositing lab: Philippe Soriano. Depositing organization: Fred Hutchinson Cancer Center. Publication: The PDGF alpha receptor is required for neural crest cell development and for normal patterning of the somites. Soriano P. Development. 1997 Jul . 124(14):2691-700. PubMed 9226440.
Backbone
  Vector backbone: na
  Backbone size w/o insert (bp): 2900
  Vector type: Mammalian Expression, Cre/Lox
  Selectable markers: Neomycin (select with G418)
Growth in bacteria
  Bacterial resistance: Ampicillin, 100 μg/mL
  Growth temperature: 37°C
  Growth strain: DH5alpha
  Copy number: High Copy
Gene/Insert
  Gene/Insert name: PGKneolox2DTA (alt names: PGKneobpA; PGKdtabpA)
  Insert size (bp): 3400
  Cloning method: Restriction Enzyme; 5′ cloning site See map (not destroyed); 3′ cloning site See map (not destroyed)
  Sequencing primers: 5′ na
Terms and licenses: Academic/Nonprofit Terms; Industry Terms: Not Available to Industry
Depositor comments: This vector contains PGKneobpA flanked by loxP sites and PGKdtabpA.
How to cite: PGKneolox2DTA was a gift from Philippe Soriano (Addgene plasmid # 13443 ; http://n2t.net/addgene:13443 ; RRID:Addgene_13443)
