[The description below was written by a language model from this plasmid's Addgene catalogue record and pLannotate feature annotations shown in this document.]
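Description:
PGKneolox2DTA is a high-copy bacterial plasmid that carries the selection cassettes needed to build gene-targeting constructs for mammalian cells. The catalogue does not name the backbone. The feature table, however, shows pBluescript-type elements: fragments of the pBluescript multiple cloning site, flanking T7 and T3 promoters, lacZα and lac promoter/operator remnants, an f1 origin, a ColE1/pUC origin of replication, and a β-lactamase gene for ampicillin selection in E. coli. The annotated sequence is about 6.3 kb, which matches the listed backbone of roughly 2.9 kb plus an insert of about 3.4 kb.

The payload consists of two independent expression units in the same orientation. The first is PGKneobpA, in which the mouse phosphoglycerate kinase 1 promoter drives the Tn5 aminoglycoside phosphotransferase gene, followed by a bovine growth hormone polyadenylation signal. It confers G418 resistance in mammalian cells. This unit is flanked by two loxP sites in the same orientation, so Cre recombinase can excise the marker after selection and leave a single loxP site behind. The second unit, PGKdtabpA, lies outside the floxed region. In it, a second PGK promoter drives diphtheria toxin fragment A, followed by SV40 small t sequence and intron and another bGH poly(A) signal.

This layout suits positive–negative selection. Homology arms would be cloned at the remaining polylinker sites so that neo is retained after homologous recombination and DTA is lost, whereas random integrants that keep DTA are killed. The record does not describe a specific use or include any homology arms, although the associated publication concerns a mouse PDGF alpha receptor mutant.
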