Features (pLannotate 1.2.2; 26 found; start..end, strand, type, name):
      4..432     +  rep_origin     f1 ori (sequence partly withheld): f1 bacteriophage origin of replication; arrow indicates direction of (+) strand synthesis
    463..618     -  CDS            lacZα (fragment): LacZα fragment of β-galactosidase; lacZ fragment
    626..644     +  promoter       T7 promoter: promoter for bacteriophage T7 RNA polymerase
    653..694     +  misc_feature   MCS (fragment): pBluescript multiple cloning site
    707..740     -  protein_bind   loxP: Cre-mediated recombination occurs in the 8-bp core sequence (GCATACAT). Cre recombinase
    770..1269    +  promoter       PGK promoter: mouse phosphoglycerate kinase 1 promoter
   1283..2086    +  CDS            NeoR/KanR: aminoglycoside phosphotransferase from Tn5; aph(3')-II (or nptII); confers resistance to neomycin, kanamycin, and G418 (Geneticin®)
   2124..2348    +  polyA_signal   bGH poly(A) signal: bovine growth hormone polyadenylation signal
   2352..2373    +  promoter       SV40 promoter (fragment): SV40 enhancer and early promoter
   2407..2440    -  protein_bind   loxP: Cre-mediated recombination occurs in the 8-bp core sequence (GCATACAT). Cre recombinase
   2482..2514    -  misc_feature   MCS (fragment): pBluescript multiple cloning site
   2519..3018    +  promoter       PGK promoter: mouse phosphoglycerate kinase 1 promoter
   3045..3617    +  CDS            DTA: diphtheria toxin fragment A; Corynebacterium diphtheriae tox
   3620..3692    +  CDS            small t antigen (fragment): SV40 (simian virus 40) small t antigen
   3694..3759    +  intron         small t intron: SV40 (simian virus 40) small t antigen intron
   3833..4057    +  polyA_signal   bGH poly(A) signal: bovine growth hormone polyadenylation signal
   4061..4082    +  promoter       SV40 promoter (fragment): SV40 enhancer and early promoter
   4086..4106    +  misc_feature   MCS (fragment): pBluescript multiple cloning site
   4119..4137    -  promoter       T3 promoter: promoter for bacteriophage T3 RNA polymerase
   4182..4198    -  protein_bind   lac operator: The lac repressor binds to the lac operator to inhibit transcription in E. coli. This inhibition can be relieved by adding lactose or isopropyl-β-D-thiogalactopyranoside (IPTG). lac repressor encoded by lacI
   4206..4236    -  promoter       lac promoter: promoter for the E. coli lac operon
   4251..4272    -  protein_bind   CAP binding site: CAP binding activates transcription in the presence of cAMP. E. coli catabolite activator protein
   4285..4377    -  CDS            lacI (fragment): lac repressor; lacI; The lac repressor binds to the lac operator to inhibit transcription in E. coli. This inhibition can be relieved by adding lactose or isopropyl-β-D-thiogalactopyranoside (IPTG).
   4560..5148    -  rep_origin     ori: high-copy-number ColE1/pMB1/pBR322/pUC origin of replication
   5319..6179    -  CDS            AmpR: β-lactamase; bla; confers resistance to ampicillin, carbenicillin, and related antibiotics
   6180..6284    -  promoter       AmpR promoter: bla
>Addgene plasmid #13443 | PGKneolox2DTA | depositor full sequence | sequence record 7629 | Author sequence
CTG
[124 nt withheld, positions 4-127]
C
[91 nt withheld, positions 129-219]
A
[49 nt withheld, positions 221-269]
CCTTTGACGTTGGAGTCCACGTTCTTT
[37 nt withheld, positions 297-333]
ACCCTATCTCGGTCTATTCTTTTGATTTATAAGGGATTTTGCCGATTTCGGCCTATTGGTTAAAAAATGA
GCTGATTTAACAAAAATTTAACGCGAATTTTAACAAAATATTAACGCTTACAATTTCCATTCGCCATTCA
GGCTGCGCAACTGTTGGGAAGGGCGATCGGTGCGGGCCTCTTCGCTATTACGCCAGCTGGCGAAAGGGGG
ATGTGCTGCAAGGCGATTAAGTTGGGTAACGCCAGGGTTTTCCCAGTCACGACGTTGTAAAACGACGGCC
AGTGAGCGCGCGTAATACGACTCACTATAGGGCGAATTGGAGCTCCACCGCGGTGGCGGCCGCTCTAGAA
CTAGTGGATCCGGAACCCTTAATATAACTTCGTATAATGTATGCTATACGAAGTTATTAGGTCCCTCGAC
CTGCAGGAATTCTACCGGGTAGGGGAGGCGCTTTTCCCAAGGCAGTCTGGAGCATGCGCTTTAGCAGCCC
CGCTGGGCACTTGGCGCTACACAAGTGGCCTCTGGCCTCGCACACATTCCACATCCACCGGTAGGCGCCA
ACCGGCTCCGTTCTTTGGTGGCCCCTTCGCGCCACCTTCTACTCCTCCCCTAGTCAGGAAGTTCCCCCCC
GCCCCGCAGCTCGCGTCGTGCAGGACGTGACAAATGGAAGTAGCACGTCTCACTAGTCTCGTGCAGATGG
ACAGCACCGCTGAGCAATGGAAGCGGGTAGGCCTTTGGGGCAGCGGCCAATAGCAGCTTTGCTCCTTCGC
TTTCTGGGCTCAGAGGCTGGGAAGGGGTGGGTCCGGGGGCGGGCTCAGGGGCGGGCTCAGGGGCGGGGCG
GGCGCCCGAAGGTCCTCCGGAGGCCCGGCATTCTGCACGCTTCAAAAGCGCACGTCTGCCGCGCTGTTCT
CCTCTTCCTCATCTCCGGGCCTTTCGACCTGCAGCCAATATGGGATCGGCCATTGAACAAGATGGATTGC
ACGCAGGTTCTCCGGCCGCTTGGGTGGAGAGGCTATTCGGCTATGACTGGGCACAACAGACAATCGGCTG
CTCTGATGCCGCCGTGTTCCGGCTGTCAGCGCAGGGGCGCCCGGTTCTTTTTGTCAAGACCGACCTGTCC
GGTGCCCTGAATGAACTGCAGGACGAGGCAGCGCGGCTATCGTGGCTGGCCACGACGGGCGTTCCTTGCG
CAGCTGTGCTCGACGTTGTCACTGAAGCGGGAAGGGACTGGCTGCTATTGGGCGAAGTGCCGGGGCAGGA
TCTCCTGTCATCTCACCTTGCTCCTGCCGAGAAAGTATCCATCATGGCTGATGCAATGCGGCGGCTGCAT
ACGCTTGATCCGGCTACCTGCCCATTCGACCACCAAGCGAAACATCGCATCGAGCGAGCACGTACTCGGA
TGGAAGCCGGTCTTGTCGATCAGGATGATCTGGACGAAGAGCATCAGGGGCTCGCGCCAGCCGAACTGTT
CGCCAGGCTCAAGGCGCGCATGCCCGACGGCGATGATCTCGTCGTGACCCATGGCGATGCCTGCTTGCCG
AATATCATGGTGGAAAATGGCCGCTTTTCTGGATTCATCGACTGTGGCCGGCTGGGTGTGGCGGACCGCT
ATCAGGACATAGCGTTGGCTACCCGTGATATTGCTGAAGAGCTTGGCGGCGAATGGGCTGACCGCTTCCT
CGTGCTTTACGGTATCGCCGCTCCCGATTCGCAGCGCATCGCCTTCTATCGCCTTCTTGACGAGTTCTTC
TGAGGGGATCAATTCTCTAGAGCTCGCTGATCAGCCTCGACTGTGCCTTCTAGTTGCCAGCCATCTGTTG
TTTGCCCCTCCCCCGTGCCTTCCTTGACCCTGGAAGGTGCCACTCCCACTGTCCTTTCCTAATAAAATGA
GGAAATTGCATCGCATTGTCTGAGTAGGTGTCATTCTATTCTGGGGGGTGGGGTGGGGCAGGACAGCAAG
GGGGAGGATTGGGAAGACAATAGCAGGCATGCTGGGGATGCGGTGGGCTCTATGGCTTCTGAGGCGGAAA
GAACCAGCTGGGGCTCGAATCAAGCTGATCCGGAACCCTTAATATAACTTCGTATAATGTATGCTATACG
AAGTTATTAGGTCCCTCGACCTGCAGCCCAAGCTAGCTTATCGATACCGTCGACGGTATCGATAAGCTTG
ATATCGAATTCTACCGGGTAGGGGAGGCGCTTTTCCCAAGGCAGTCTGGAGCATGCGCTTTAGCAGCCCC
GCTGGGCACTTGGCGCTACACAAGTGGCCTCTGGCCTCGCACACATTCCACATCCACCGGTAGGCGCCAA
CCGGCTCCGTTCTTTGGTGGCCCCTTCGCGCCACCTTCTACTCCTCCCCTAGTCAGGAAGTTCCCCCCCG
CCCCGCAGCTCGCGTCGTGCAGGACGTGACAAATGGAAGTAGCACGTCTCACTAGTCTCGTGCAGATGGA
CAGCACCGCTGAGCAATGGAAGCGGGTAGGCCTTTGGGGCAGCGGCCAATAGCAGCTTTGCTCCTTCGCT
TTCTGGGCTCAGAGGCTGGGAAGGGGTGGGTCCGGGGGCGGGCTCAGGGGCGGGCTCAGGGGCGGGGCGG
GCGCCCGAAGGTCCTCCGGAGGCCCGGCATTCTGCACGCTTCAAAAGCGCACGTCTGCCGCGCTGTTCTC
CTCTTCCTCATCTCCGGGCCTTTCGACCTGCAGGTCCTCGCCATGGATCCTGATGATGTTGTTGATTCTT
CTAAATCTTTTGTGATGGAAAACTTTTCTTCGTACCACGGGACTAAACCTGGTTATGTAGATTCCATTCA
AAAAGGTATACAAAAGCCAAAATCTGGTACACAAGGAAATTATGACGATGATTGGAAAGGGTTTTATAGT
ACCGACAATAAATACGACGCTGCGGGATACTCTGTAGATAATGAAAACCCGCTCTCTGGAAAAGCTGGAG
GCGTGGTCAAAGTGACGTATCCAGGACTGACGAAGGTTCTCGCACTAAAAGTGGATAATGCCGAAACTAT
TAAGAAAGAGTTAGGTTTAAGTCTCACTGAACCGTTGATGGAGCAAGTCGGAACGGAAGAGTTTATCAAA
AGGTTCGGTGATGGTGCTTCGCGTGTAGTGCTCAGCCTTCCCTTCGCTGAGGGGAGTTCTAGCGTTGAAT
ATATTAATAACTGGGAACAGGCGAAAGCGTTAAGCGTAGAACTTGAGATTAATTTTGAAACCCGTGGAAA
ACGTGGCCAAGATGCGATGTATGAGTATATGGCTCAAGCCTGTGCAGGAAATCGTGTCAGGCGATCTCTT
TGTGAAGGAACCTTACTTCTGTGGTGTGACATAATTGGACAAACTACCTACAGAGATTTAAAGCTCTAAG
GTAAATATAAAATTTTTAAGTGTATAATGTGTTAAACTACTGATTCTAATTGTTTGTGTATTTTAGATTC
CAACCTATGGAACTGATGAATGGGAGCAGTGGTGGAATGCAGATCCTAGAGCTCGCTGATCAGCCTCGAC
TGTGCCTTCTAGTTGCCAGCCATCTGTTGTTTGCCCCTCCCCCGTGCCTTCCTTGACCCTGGAAGGTGCC
ACTCCCACTGTCCTTTCCTAATAAAATGAGGAAATTGCATCGCATTGTCTGAGTAGGTGTCATTCTATTC
TGGGGGGTGGGGTGGGGCAGGACAGCAAGGGGGAGGATTGGGAAGACAATAGCAGGCATGCTGGGGATGC
GGTGGGCTCTATGGCTTCTGAGGCGGAAAGAACCAGCTGGGGCTCGAGGGGGGGCCCGGTACCCAGCTTT
TGTTCCCTTTAGTGAGGGTTAATTGCGCGCTTGGCGTAATCATGGTCATAGCTGTTTCCTGTGTGAAATT
GTTATCCGCTCACAATTCCACACAACATACGAGCCGGAAGCATAAAGTGTAAAGCCTGGGGTGCCTAATG
AGTGAGCTAACTCACATTAATTGCGTTGCGCTCACTGCCCGCTTTCCAGTCGGGAAACCTGTCGTGCCAG
CTGCATTAATGAATCGGCCAACGCGCGGGGAGAGGCGGTTTGCGTATTGGGCGCTCTTCCGCTTCCTCGC
TCACTGACTCGCTGCGCTCGGTCGTTCGGCTGCGGCGAGCGGTATCAGCTCACTCAAAGGCGGTAATACG
GTTATCCACAGAATCAGGGGATAACGCAGGAAAGAACATGTGAGCAAAAGGCCAGCAAAAGGCCAGGAAC
CGTAAAAAGGCCGCGTTGCTGGCGTTTTTCCATAGGCTCCGCCCCCCTGACGAGCATCACAAAAATCGAC
GCTCAAGTCAGAGGTGGCGAAACCCGACAGGACTATAAAGATACCAGGCGTTTCCCCCTGGAAGCTCCCT
CGTGCGCTCTCCTGTTCCGACCCTGCCGCTTACCGGATACCTGTCCGCCTTTCTCCCTTCGGGAAGCGTG
GCGCTTTCTCATAGCTCACGCTGTAGGTATCTCAGTTCGGTGTAGGTCGTTCGCTCCAAGCTGGGCTGTG
TGCACGAACCCCCCGTTCAGCCCGACCGCTGCGCCTTATCCGGTAACTATCGTCTTGAGTCCAACCCGGT
AAGACACGACTTATCGCCACTGGCAGCAGCCACTGGTAACAGGATTAGCAGAGCGAGGTATGTAGGCGGT
GCTACAGAGTTCTTGAAGTGGTGGCCTAACTACGGCTACACTAGAAGAACAGTATTTGGTATCTGCGCTC
TGCTGAAGCCAGTTACCTTCGGAAAAAGAGTTGGTAGCTCTTGATCCGGCAAACAAACCACCGCTGGTAG
CGGTGGTTTTTTTGTTTGCAAGCAGCAGATTACGCGCAGAAAAAAAGGATCTCAAGAAGATCCTTTGATC
TTTTCTACGGGGTCTGACGCTCAGTGGAACGAAAACTCACGTTAAGGGATTTTGGTCATGAGATTATCAA
AAAGGATCTTCACCTAGATCCTTTTAAATTAAAAATGAAGTTTTAAATCAATCTAAAGTATATATGAGTA
AACTTGGTCTGACAGTTACCAATGCTTAATCAGTGAGGCACCTATCTCAGCGATCTGTCTATTTCGTTCA
TCCATAGTTGCCTGACTCCCCGTCGTGTAGATAACTACGATACGGGAGGGCTTACCATCTGGCCCCAGTG
CTGCAATGATACCGCGAGACCCACGCTCACCGGCTCCAGATTTATCAGCAATAAACCAGCCAGCCGGAAG
GGCCGAGCGCAGAAGTGGTCCTGCAACTTTATCCGCCTCCATCCAGTCTATTAATTGTTGCCGGGAAGCT
AGAGTAAGTAGTTCGCCAGTTAATAGTTTGCGCAACGTTGTTGCCATTGCTACAGGCATCGTGGTGTCAC
GCTCGTCGTTTGGTATGGCTTCATTCAGCTCCGGTTCCCAACGATCAAGGCGAGTTACATGATCCCCCAT
GTTGTGCAAAAAAGCGGTTAGCTCCTTCGGTCCTCCGATCGTTGTCAGAAGTAAGTTGGCCGCAGTGTTA
TCACTCATGGTTATGGCAGCACTGCATAATTCTCTTACTGTCATGCCATCCGTAAGATGCTTTTCTGTGA
CTGGTGAGTACTCAACCAAGTCATTCTGAGAATAGTGTATGCGGCGACCGAGTTGCTCTTGCCCGGCGTC
AATACGGGATAATACCGCGCCACATAGCAGAACTTTAAAAGTGCTCATCATTGGAAAACGTTCTTCGGGG
CGAAAACTCTCAAGGATCTTACCGCTGTTGAGATCCAGTTCGATGTAACCCACTCGTGCACCCAACTGAT
CTTCAGCATCTTTTACTTTCACCAGCGTTTCTGGGTGAGCAAAAACAGGAAGGCAAAATGCCGCAAAAAA
GGGAATAAGGGCGACACGGAAATGTTGAATACTCATACTCTTCCTTTTTCAATATTATTGAAGCATTTAT
CAGGGTTATTGTCTCATGAGCGGATACATATTTGAATGTATTTAGAAAAATAAACAAATAGGGGTTCCGC
GCACATTTCCCCGAAAAGTGCCAC
