>Addgene plasmid #13443 | PGKneolox2DTA | addgene partial sequence | sequence record 19820 | T7 5'-TAATACGACTCACTATAGGG-3'
GTGGATCCGGAACCCTTAATATAACTTCGTATAATGTATGCTATACGAAGTTATTAGGTCCCTCGACCTG
CAGGAATTCTACCGGGTAGGGGAGGCGCTTTTCCCAAGGCAGTCTGGAGCATGCGCTTTAGCAGCCCCGC
TGGGCACTTGGCGCTACACAAGTGGCCTCTGGCCTCGCACACATTCCACATCCACCGGTAGGCGCCAACC
GGCTCCGTTCTTTGGTGGCCCCTTCGCGCCACCTTCTACTCCTCCCCTAGTCAGGAAGTTCCCCCCCGCC
CCGCAGCTCGCGTCGTGCAGGACGTGACAAATGGAAGTAGCACGTCTCACTAGTCTCGTGCAGATGGACA
GCACCGCTGAGCAATGGAAGCGGGTAGGCCTTTGGGGCAGCGGCCAATAGCAGCTTTGCTCCTTCGCTTT
CTGGGCTCAGAGGCTGGGAAGGGGTGGGTCCGGGGGCGGGCTCAGGGGCGGGCTCAGGGGCGGGGCGGGC
GCCCGAAGGTCCTCCGGAGGCCCGGCATTCTGCACGCTTCAAAAGCGCACGTCTGCCGCGCTGTTCTCCT
CTTCCTCATCTCCGGGCCTTTCGACCTGCAGCCAATCTGGGATCGTCCATAGAATAAGATGGATTGCACG
CAAGTTCTCCTGCCGCATGACTGGAGAGGCTACTCGGCTATG
